>Addgene plasmid #60105 | 4JXT A | depositor partial sequence | sequence record 96063 | Insert DNA Sequence
TCAGCCTTCTCTGAGGCGGCGCTGGAGAAGAAGCTGTCGGAGTTGAGCAACTCGCAGCAGAGCGTGCAGA
CCTTGTCCCTGTGGCTCATTCACCACCGTAAACACTCGCGGCCCATCGTCACCGTGTGGGAGCGGGAGCT
GCGGAAAGCCAAACCAAACAGGAAGCTTACTTTTCTCTACCTAGCCAATGATGTCATACAGAACAGCAAG
AGGAAGGGGCCAGAGTTTACAAAAGATTTTGCACCAGTTATAGTGGAGGCTTTTAAGCATGTTTCAAGTG
AAACTGATGAAAGTTGTAAGAAGCACCTTGGAAGAGTGTTATCTATTTGGGAAGAAAGGTCTGTTTATGA
AAATGATGTATTAGAACAACTTAAACAAGCTCTGTATGGTGATAAGAAGCCTAGGAAG
