>Addgene plasmid #60105 | 4JXT A | addgene partial sequence | sequence record 97178 | T7term 5'-GCTAGTTATTGCTCAGCGG-3'
GGCTTTGTTAGCAGCCGGATCCTCGAGTGCGGCCGCAAGCTTCGTCATCACTTCCTAGGCTTCTTATCAC
CATACAGAGCTTGTTTAAGTTGTTCTAATACATCATTTTCATAAACAGACCTTTCTTCCCAAATAGATAA
CACTCTTCCAAGGTGCTTCTTACAACTTTCATCAGTTTCACTTGAAACATGCTTAAAAGCCTCCACTATA
ACTGGTGCAAAATCTTTTGTAAACTCTGGCCCCTTCCTCTTGCTGTTCTGTATGACATCATTGGCTAGGT
AGAGAAAAGTAAGCTTCCTGTTTGGTTTGGCTTTCCGCAGCTCCCGCTCCCACACGGTGACGATGGGCCG
CGAGTGTTTACGGTGGTGAATGAGCCACAGGGACAAGGTCTGCACGCTCTGCTGCGAGTTGCTCAACTCC
GACAGCTTCTTCTCCAGCGCCGCCTCAGAGAAGGCTGAGCCCTGGAAATACAAGTTTTCTCTGCCGCTGC
TGTGATGATGATGATGATGCATGGTATATCTCCTTCTTAAAGTTAAACAAAATTATTTCTAGAGGGGAAT
TGTTATCCGCTCACAATTCCCCTATAGTGAGTCGTATTAATTTCGCGGGATCGAGATCTCGATCCTCTAC
GCCGGACGCATCGTGGCCGGCATCACCGGCGCCAC
