>Addgene plasmid #60105 | 4JXT A | addgene partial sequence | sequence record 97180 | T7 5'-TAATACGACTCACTATAGGG-3'
TTTTGTTTTAACTTTAAGAAGGAGATATACCATGTCATCATCATCATCATCACAGCAGCGGCAGAGAAAA
CTTGTATTTCCAGGGCTCAGCCTTCTCTGAGGCGGCGCTGGAGAAGAAGCTGTCGGAGTTGAGCAACTCG
CAGCAGAGCGTGCAGACCTTGTCCCTGTGGCTCATTCACCACCGTAAACACTCGCGGCCCATCGTCACCG
TGTGGGAGCGGGAGCTGCGGAAAGCCAAACCAAACAGGAAGCTTACTTTTCTCTACCTAGCCAATGATGT
CATACAGAACAGCAAGAGGAAGGGGCCAGAGTTTACAAAAGATTTTGCACCAGTTATAGTGGAGGCTTTT
AAGCATGTTTCAAGTGAAACTGATGAAAGTTGTAAGAAGCACCTTGGAAGAGTGTTATCTATTTGGGAAG
AAAGGTCTGTTTATGAAAATGATGTATTAGAACAACTTAAACAAGCTCTGTATGGTGATAAGAAGCCTAG
GAAGTGATGACGAAGCTTGCGGCCGCACTCGAGGATCCGGCTGCTAACAAAGCCCGAAAGGAAGCTGAGT
TGGCTGCTGCCACCGCTGAGCAATAACTAGCATAACCCCTTG
