[The description below was written by a language model from this plasmid's Addgene catalogue record.]
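Description:
4JXT A is a bacterial expression plasmid built on the pET15-MHL backbone and made to produce a fragment of a human protein for structure determination. It is a high-copy plasmid selected with ampicillin. The record lists a standard cloning strain for propagation. The origin of replication is not stated, and no feature table is provided, so the details of the backbone cannot be confirmed beyond the catalogue fields.

The insert is a 408 bp human coding segment named RPRD1A, introduced by ligation-independent cloning and corresponding to chain A of the PDB entry that gives the plasmid its name. The record itself cautions that the insert may not be the full open reading frame, and at this size it most likely encodes a single domain-sized fragment. Expression is driven by the T7 promoter, so protein production requires a host that supplies T7 RNA polymerase. An N-terminal 6xHis tag allows purification by immobilised metal affinity chromatography. The listed sequencing primers, T7 and T7 terminal, indicate that the insert sits between the T7 promoter and terminator, as is usual for pET-type vectors.

Two points in the record need care. The insert name and alternative names identify RPRD1A, whereas the linked Entrez Gene entry is RPRD2, and the fields given do not resolve this discrepancy. The mutation field also refers only to comments that are not included, so any sequence differences from the reference cDNA are unknown. The construct is intended for recombinant production of the tagged fragment for crystallography and related structural or biochemical studies.
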