Addgene plasmid #60105: 4JXT A
Purpose: Bacterial expression for structure determination; may not be full ORF
Depositing lab: Cheryl Arrowsmith. Depositing organization: University of Toronto.
Backbone
  Vector backbone: pET15-MHL
  Vector type: Bacterial Expression
Growth in bacteria
  Bacterial resistance: Ampicillin, 100 μg/mL
  Growth temperature: 37°C
  Growth strain: DH5alpha
  Copy number: High Copy
Gene/Insert
  Gene/Insert name: RPRD1A:DCC020-G05:C222609 (alt names: PDB ID: 4JXT:A; RPRD1A)
  Species: H. sapiens (human)
  Insert size (bp): 408
  Mutation: See comments
  GenBank ID: BC045623
  Entrez Gene: RPRD2 (a.k.a. HSPC099, KIAA0460)
  Promoter: T7
  Tag / fusion protein: 6xHis (N terminal on insert)
  Cloning method: Ligation Independent Cloning
  Sequencing primers: 5′ T7; 3′ T7 Terminal
Terms and licenses: Academic/Nonprofit Terms; Industry Terms: Not Available to Industry
How to cite: 4JXT A was a gift from Cheryl Arrowsmith (Addgene plasmid # 60105 ; http://n2t.net/addgene:60105 ; RRID:Addgene_60105)
